Addgene plasmid #16238: pGEX-4T MDM2 S166D
Depositing lab: Mien-Chie Hung. Depositing organization: University of Texas MD Anderson Cancer Center. Publication: HER-2/neu induces p53 ubiquitination via Akt-mediated MDM2 phosphorylation. Zhou BP, Liao Y, Xia W, Zou Y, Spohn B, Hung MC. Nat Cell Biol. 2001 Nov . 3(11):973-82. 10.1038/ncb1101-973 PubMed 11715018.
Backbone
  Vector backbone: pGEX-4T-3
  Backbone manufacturer: Pharmacia
  Backbone size w/o insert (bp): 4900
  Vector type: Bacterial Expression
Growth in bacteria
  Bacterial resistance: Ampicillin, 100 μg/mL
  Growth temperature: 37°C
  Growth strain: DH5alpha
  Copy number: High Copy
Gene/Insert
  Gene/Insert name: MDM2
  Species: H. sapiens (human)
  Insert size (bp): 1500
  Mutation: Ser166 replaced by Asp
  Entrez Gene: MDM2 (a.k.a. ACTFS, HDMX, LSKB, hdm2)
  Tag / fusion protein: GST (N terminal on backbone)
  Cloning method: Restriction Enzyme; 5′ cloning site BamHI (not destroyed); 3′ cloning site EcoRI (not destroyed)
  Sequencing primers: 5′ pGEX5'; 3′ pGEX3'
Terms and licenses: Academic/Nonprofit Terms; Industry Terms: Not Available to Industry
How to cite: pGEX-4T MDM2 S166D was a gift from Mien-Chie Hung (Addgene plasmid # 16238 ; http://n2t.net/addgene:16238 ; RRID:Addgene_16238)
