[The description below was written by a language model from this plasmid's Addgene catalogue record.]
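Description:
pGEX-4T MDM2 S166D is a bacterial expression plasmid built on the pGEX-4T-3 backbone (about 4.9 kb without insert) for producing human MDM2 as a glutathione S-transferase fusion protein in E. coli. It is maintained as a high-copy plasmid under ampicillin selection. The record does not include a feature table, so the promoter and other regulatory elements are not listed. Vectors of the pGEX-4T series generally use an IPTG-inducible tac promoter with a plasmid-borne lacI repressor gene, and they encode a thrombin cleavage site between GST and the cloning site so that the tag can be removed from the purified protein.

The insert is an approximately 1.5 kb human MDM2 coding sequence cloned between the BamHI and EcoRI sites, both of which are preserved, placing MDM2 downstream of the backbone-encoded N-terminal GST tag. The sequence carries a substitution of serine 166 with aspartate. Replacing a serine with an acidic residue is a common way to mimic constitutive phosphorylation at that position. The associated publication concerns Akt-mediated phosphorylation of MDM2 and its role in p53 ubiquitination downstream of HER-2/neu signalling, so this mutant probably serves as a phosphomimetic version of an Akt target site.

The GST tag allows affinity purification of the recombinant protein on glutathione resin. It also suits the fusion to pull-down and other in vitro binding or biochemical assays that compare the mutant with wild-type or non-phosphorylatable MDM2, although the record does not specify particular applications.
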