>Addgene plasmid #16238 | pGEX-4T MDM2 S166D | addgene partial sequence | sequence record 22510 | 16238 with pGEX5'
TGGTTCCGCGTGGATCCGCCACCATGTGCAATACCAACATGTCTGTACCTACTGATGGTGCTGTAACCAC
CTCACAGATTCCAGCTTCGGAACAAGAGACCCTGGTTAGACCAAAGCCATTGCTTTTGAAGTTATTAAAG
TCTGTTGGTGCACAAAAAGACACTTATACTATGAAAGAGGTTCTTTTTTATCTTGGCCAGTATATTATGA
CTAAACGATTATATGATGAGAAGCAACAACATATTGTATATTGTTCAAATGATCTTCTAGGAGATTTGTT
TGGCGTGCCAAGCTTCTCTGTGAAAGAGCACAGGAAAATATATACCATGATCTACAGGAACTTGGTAGTA
GTCAATCAGCAGGAATCATCGGACTCAGGTACATCTGTGAGTGAGAACAGGTGTCACCTTGAAGGTGGGA
GTGATCAAAAGGACCTTGTACAAGAGCTTCAGGAAGAGAAACCTTCATCTTCACATTTGGTTTCTAGACC
ATCTACCTCATCTAGAAGGAGAGCAATTGATGAGACAGAAGAAAATTCAGATGAATTATCTGGTGAACGA
CAAAGAAAACGCCACAAATCTGATAGTATTTCCCTTTCCTTTGATGAAAGCCTGGCTCTGTGTGTAATAA
GGGAGATATGTTGTGAAAGAAGCAGTAGCAGTGAATCTACAGGGACGCCATCGAATCCGGATCTTGATGC
TGGTGTAAGTGAACATTCAGGTGATTGGTTGGATC
